Addgene plasmid #58308: pSEVA12TEC-I
Purpose: GeneGuard genomic cassette: for constructing ΔthyA::RBS I repA, Epsilon, FRT-kanR-FRT (medium-copy support for ColE2 COR). Will support pSEVAT7Z.
Depositing lab: Tom Ellis. Depositing organization: Imperial College London. Publication: GeneGuard: a Modular Plasmid System Designed for Biosafety. Wright O, Delmans M, Stan GB, Ellis T. ACS Synth Biol. 2014 May 13. 10.1021/sb500234s PubMed 24847673.
Backbone
  Vector backbone: SEVA
  Vector type: Bacterial Expression, Synthetic Biology
Growth in bacteria
  Bacterial resistance: Ampicillin and Kanamycin, 100 & 50 μg/mL
  Growth temperature: 37°C
  Growth strain: DH10B
  Growth instructions: Growth may be sluggish due to high expression levels of genomic cassette.
  Copy number: Low Copy
Gene/Insert
  Gene/Insert name: Genomic cassette
  Species: Synthetic
Resource information
  A portion of this plasmid was derived from a plasmid made by: Zeta/Epsilon. Toxin-Antitoxin parts. Part source: Dr. Urszula Zielenkiewicz (Dept of Microbial Biochemistry, Institute of Biochemistry and Biophysics of the Polish Academy of Sciences)
Terms and licenses: Academic/Nonprofit Terms; Industry Terms: Not Available to Industry
Depositor comments: Please note that Addgene's NGS found a 1209bp transposase insertion between the RepA and Epsilon Antitoxin sequence. The effect of this insertion is unknown. If you are interested in the version without the insertion, please contact the depositing lab (Tom Ellis lab).
How to cite: pSEVA12TEC-I was a gift from Tom Ellis (Addgene plasmid # 58308 ; http://n2t.net/addgene:58308 ; RRID:Addgene_58308)
