[The description below was written by a language model from this plasmid's Addgene catalogue record, the feature table of its GenBank file and pLannotate feature annotations shown in this document.]
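Description:
pSEVA12TEC-I is a low-copy bacterial plasmid built on the SEVA modular backbone that carries one of the GeneGuard "genomic cassettes" for engineering an E. coli host strain. The backbone replicates through the broad-host-range incP (RK2) system, with oriV and its activator gene trfA, and includes an incP oriT for conjugative mobilisation. It is selected with ampicillin (bla under its own promoter) together with kanamycin, the latter coming from the cassette itself. An mRFP1 coding sequence lies outside the cassette on the opposite strand; its role is not stated in the record.

The cassette is flanked by fragments of lgt and ppdA, E. coli genes that presumably act as homology arms so that integration replaces thyA, giving the ΔthyA genotype described. Between the arms, a constitutive J23119 promoter precedes an unannotated region that should correspond to the "RBS I" repA gene named in the record, closed by the rrnB T1 and T7Te terminators. Next come the epsilon antitoxin of the Streptococcus pyogenes zeta/epsilon toxin-antitoxin system and a kanamycin resistance gene (neo) bracketed by FRT sites for later FLP-mediated removal.

Once in the chromosome, repA supplies the replication protein in trans for plasmids bearing only a ColE2 conditional origin, at medium copy. Epsilon neutralises a plasmid-borne zeta toxin, and thyA loss creates an auxotrophy. Together these make a partner plasmid such as pSEVAT7Z dependent on the engineered host, which is the biosafety aim.

The repository's sequencing result is longer than the depositor's sequence (9,732 versus 8,394 nt). It shows a transposase insertion between repA and epsilon, where an RNA-OUT element is annotated, and the effect of this insertion is unknown. The two short GenBank records cover only small parts of the cassette.
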