Features (pLannotate 1.2.2; 21 found; start..end, strand, type, name):
      8..682     -  CDS            mRFP1: mRFP1 is a basic (constitutively fluorescent) red fluorescent protein published in 2002, derived from Discosoma sp.. It is reported to be a somewhat slowly-maturing monomer with low acid sensitivity.
    811..1305    +  CDS            lgt (fragment): LGT_ECOLI - Also known as umpA From Escherichia coli (strain K12).
   1321..1355    +  promoter       J23119 promoter: bacterial promoter (Registry of Standard Biological Parts BBa J23119)
   2300..2371    +  terminator     rrnB T1 terminator: transcription terminator T1 from the E. coli rrnB gene
   2387..2414    +  terminator     T7Te terminator: phage T7 early transcription terminator
   2546..2815    +  CDS            EATX_STRPY: Experimental evidence at protein level: Swiss-Prot protein existence level 1. Antitoxin component of a type II toxin-antitoxin (TA) system. Neutralizes the toxic effect of cognate zeta toxin. Part of a postsegregational killing (PSK) system involved in the killing of plasmid-free cells. Continuous synthesis of the epsilon antitoxin is required to counteract the zeta toxin. From Streptococcus pyogenes.
   2834..2867    +  protein_bind   FRT (minimal): supports FLP-mediated excision but not integration (Turan and Bode, 2011) FLP recombinase from the Saccharomyces cerevisiae 2μ plasmid
   2874..3203    +  CDS            tnpA (fragment): TN5P_ECOLX - Also known as tnp. Experimental evidence at protein level: Swiss-Prot protein existence level 1. Mediates transposition of transposon Tn5 by a 'cut and paste' mechanism. First, the monomeric transposase binds the 19 bp inverted DNA repeats flanking the transposon. Then, dimerization of the DNA- bound transposase creates a synaptic DNA complex. After nicking of the first DNA strand, excision of the transposon proceeds through a series of intermediates. The transposase then mediates the insertion of the transposon at a new site by strand transfer. The activity of the wild- type tran
   3235..4026    +  CDS            neo: KKA2_KLEPN - Also known as kan, nptII. Experimental evidence at protein level: Swiss-Prot protein existence level 1. Resistance to kanamycin, neomycin, paromomycin, ribostamycin, butirosin and gentamicin B. From Klebsiella pneumoniae.
   4042..4089    +  protein_bind   FRT: FLP-mediated recombination occurs in the 8-bp core sequence TCTAGAAA (Turan and Bode, 2011). FLP recombinase from the Saccharomyces cerevisiae 2μ plasmid
   4319..4612    +  CDS            ppdA (fragment): PPDA_ECOLI - Protein inferred from homology: Swiss-Prot protein existence level 3. Not yet known. From Escherichia coli (strain K12).
   4625..4719    +  terminator     lambda t0 terminator: transcription terminator from phage lambda
   4792..4883    +  promoter       AmpR promoter: bla
   4884..5741    +  CDS            bla: BLAT_ECOLX - Experimental evidence at protein level: Swiss-Prot protein existence level 1. TEM-type are the most prevalent beta-lactamases in enterobacteria; they hydrolyze the beta-lactam bond in susceptible beta-lactam antibiotics, thus conferring resistance to penicillins and cephalosporins. TEM-3 and TEM-4 are capable of hydrolyzing cefotaxime and ceftazidime. TEM-5 is capable of hydrolyzing ceftazidime. TEM-6 is capable of hydrolyzing ceftazidime and aztreonam. TEM-8/CAZ-2, TEM- 16/CAZ-7 and TEM-24/CAZ-6 are markedly active against ceftazidime. IRT- 4 shows resistance to beta-lactamase in
   5748..5787    +  terminator     fd terminator: central terminator from bacteriophage fd (Otsuka and Kunisawa, 1982)
   5934..6042    +  oriT           oriT: incP origin of transfer
   6103..7251    -  CDS            trfA: trans-acting replication protein that binds to and activates oriV
   7303..7584    -  CDS            tnpA (fragment): TN5P_ECOLX - Also known as tnp. Experimental evidence at protein level: Swiss-Prot protein existence level 1. Mediates transposition of transposon Tn5 by a 'cut and paste' mechanism. First, the monomeric transposase binds the 19 bp inverted DNA repeats flanking the transposon. Then, dimerization of the DNA- bound transposase creates a synaptic DNA complex. After nicking of the first DNA strand, excision of the transposon proceeds through a series of intermediates. The transposase then mediates the insertion of the transposon at a new site by strand transfer. The activity of the wild- type tran
   7644..8175    -  rep_origin     oriV: incP origin of replication
   8231..8266    -  rep_origin     CloDF13 ori (fragment): Plasmids containing the CloDF13 (CDF) origin of replication can be propagated in E. coli cells that contain additional plasmids with compatible origins.
   8302..8388    -  terminator     rrnB T1 terminator: Escherichia coli rrnB; transcription terminator T1 from the E. coli rrnB gene
>Addgene plasmid #58308 | pSEVA12TEC-I | depositor full sequence | sequence record 89820 | pSEVA12TEC-I sequence 8394 bps
TTAATTAAGCACCGGTGGAGTGACGACCTTCAGCACGTTCGTACTGTTCAACGATGGTGTAGTCTTCGTT
GTGGGAGGTGATGTCCAGTTTGATGTCGGTTTTGTAAGCACCCGGCAGCTGAACCGGTTTTTTAGCCATG
TAGGTGGTTTTAACTTCAGCGTCGTAGTGACCACCGTCTTTCAGTTTCAGACGCATTTTGATTTCACCTT
TCAGAGCACCGTCTTCCGGGTACATACGTTCGGTGGAAGCTTCCCAACCCATGGTTTTTTTCTGCATAAC
CGGACCGTCGGACGGGAAGTTGGTACCACGCAGTTTAACTTTGTAGATGAACTCACCGTCTTGCAGGGAG
GAGTCCTGGGTAACGGTAACAACACCACCGTCTTCGAAGTTCATAACACGTTCCCATTTGAAACCTTCCG
GGAAGGACAGTTTCAGGTAGTCCGGGATGTCAGCCGGGTGTTTAACGTAAGCTTTGGAACCGTACTGGAA
CTGCGGGGACAGGATGTCCCAAGCGAACGGCAGCGGACCACCTTTGGTAACTTTCAGTTTAGCGGTCTGG
GTACCTTCGTACGGACGACCTTCACCTTCACCTTCGATTTCGAACTCGTGACCGTTAACGGAACCTTCCA
TACGAACTTTGAAACGCATGAACTCTTTGATAACGTCTTCGGAGGAAGCCATCTAGTATTCACCACCTTT
CTCTAGTAACATTTATTGTACAACACGAGCCCATTTTTGTCAAATAAAATTTAAATTATATCAACGTTAA
TAAGACGTTGTCAATAAAATTATTTTGACAAAATTCCTAGGTCTCTGATTTTATCGCACCACTCATTCCG
TTTGGTCTTGGTGCCGGGCGTCTGGGCAACTTTATTAACGGTGAATTGTGGGGCCGCGTTGACCCGAACT
TCCCGTTTGCCATGCTGTTCCCTGGCTCCCGTACAGAAGATATTTTGCTGCTGCAAACCAACCCGCAGTG
GCAATCCATTTTCGACACTTACGGTGTGCTGCCGCGCCACCCATCACAGCTTTACGAGCTGCTGCTGGAA
GGTGTGGTGCTGTTTATTATCCTCAACCTGTATATTCGTAAACCACGCCCAATGGGAGCTGTCTCAGGTT
TGTTCCTGATTGGTTACGGCGCGTTTCGCATCATTGTTGAGTTTTTCCGCCAGCCCGACGCGCAGTTTAC
CGGTGCCTGGGTGCAGTACATCAGCATGGGGCAAATTCTTTCCATCCCGATGATTGTCGCGGGTGTGATC
ATGATGGTCTGGGCATATCGTCGCAGCCCACAGCAACACGTTTCCTGAGGAACCGAATTCTTGACAGCTA
GCTCAGTCCTAGGTATAATGCTAGCGGATCTCGTCAGTAACGAGCCCTGGGAGAAAGATGGGTGAGCGCC
GTACTTCAACGCTTCCGTGAAAAATTACCGCACAAACCGTACTGTACTAACGATTTCGCGTACGGCGTTC
GCATTCTGCCGAAAAACATTGCCATTCTTGCCCGTTTCATCCAGCAGAACCAGCCACATGCACTGTACTG
GCTTCCCTTTGACGTGGACCGGACGGGGGCATCAATCGACTGGAGCGACCGGAATTGTCCGGCCCCGAAC
ATCACCGTAAAAAATCCCCGTAACGGGCACGCGCATCTGCTCTACGCGCTCGCCCTTCCTGTGAGAACTG
CGCCGGATGCATCGGCTTCGGCGCTCAGATACGCTGCCGCTATTGAGCGTGCGTTGTGTGAAAAACTGGG
CGCGGATGTGAATTACAGCGGCCTGATCTGCAAAAATCCGTGCCACCCTGAATGGCAGGAAGTGGAATGG
CGCGAGGAACCCTACACTCTCGACGAACTGGCTGATTATCTGGATCTGAGCGCCTCAGCGCGCCGTAGCG
TCGATAAAAATTACGGGCTGGGGCGAAACTACCATCTGTTCGAAAAGGTCCGTAAATGGGCCTACAGAGC
GATTCGTCAGGGCTGGCCTGTATTCTCACAATGGCTTGATGCCGTTATCCAGCGTGTCGAAATGTACAAC
GCTTCGCTTCCCGTTCCGCTTTCTCCGGCTGAATGTCGGGCTATTGGCAAGAGCATTGCGAAATATACAC
ACAGGAAATTCTCACCAGAGGGATTTTCCGCTGTACAGGCCGCTCGCGGTCGCAAGGGCGGAACTAAATC
TAAGCGCGCAGCAGTTCCTACATCAGCACGTTCGCTGAAACCGTGGGAGGCATTAGGCATCAGTCGAGCG
ACGTACTACCGAAAATTAAAATGTGACCCAGACCTCGCAAAATAAGGATCTCCAGGCATCAAATAAAACG
AAAGGCTCAGTCGAAAGACTGGGCCTTTCGTTTTATCTGTTGTTTGTCGGTGAACGCTCTCTACTAGAGT
CACACTGGCTCACCTTCGGGTGGGCCTTTCTGCGTTTATACCCGGGAAAAAGAGTATTGACTTAAAGTCT
AACCTATAGGTATAATGTGTGGAGACCAGAGGTAAGGAGGTAACAACCATGCGAGTGTTGAAGAAACATC
TTAATCATGCTAAGGAGGTTTTCTAATGGCAGTTACGTATGAAAAAACATTTGAAATAGAGATCATTAAC
GAATTATCGGCAAGCGTTTATAATCGAGTATTAAACTATGTTTTGAACCATGAATTAAATAAAAATGACT
CTCAATTATTGGAAGTCAATTTATTAAACCAATTAAAGCTTGCAAAACGTGTAAATCTTTTTGATTATTC
TTTAGAAGAATTACAAGCCGTTCATGAGTATTGGCGGTCAATGAATCGTTACTCAAAACAAGTTTTGAAT
AAAGAGAAAGTGGCTTGAGTCGACCTGCAGTTCGAAGTTCCTATTCTCTAGAAAGTATAGGAACTTCAGA
GCGCTTTTGAAGCTCACGCTGCCGCAAGCACTCAGGGCGCAAGGGCTGCTAAAGGAAGCGGAACACGTAG
AAAGCCAGTCCGCAGAAACGGTGCTGACCCCGGATGAATGTCAGCTACTGGGCTATCTGGACAAGGGAAA
ACGCAAGCGCAAAGAGAAAGCAGGTAGCTTGCAGTGGGCTTACATGGCGATAGCTAGACTGGGCGGTTTT
ATGGACAGCAAGCGAACCGGAATTGCCAGCTGGGGCGCCCTCTGGTAAGGTTGGGAAGCCCTGCAAAGTA
AACTGGATGGCTTTCTTGCCGCCAAGGATCTGATGGCGCAGGGGATCAAGATCTGATCAAGAGACAGGAT
GAGGATCGTTTCGCATGATTGAACAAGATGGATTGCACGCAGGTTCTCCGGCCGCTTGGGTGGAGAGGCT
ATTCGGCTATGACTGGGCACAACAGACAATCGGCTGCTCTGATGCCGCCGTGTTCCGGCTGTCAGCGCAG
GGGCGCCCGGTTCTTTTTGTCAAGACCGACCTGTCCGGTGCCCTGAATGAACTGCAGGACGAGGCAGCGC
GGCTATCGTGGCTGGCCACGACGGGCGTTCCTTGCGCAGCTGTGCTCGACGTTGTCACTGAAGCGGGAAG
GGACTGGCTGCTATTGGGCGAAGTGCCGGGGCAGGATCTCCTGTCATCTCACCTTGCTCCTGCCGAGAAA
GTATCCATCATGGCTGATGCAATGCGGCGGCTGCATACGCTTGATCCGGCTACCTGCCCATTCGACCACC
AAGCGAAACATCGCATCGAGCGAGCACGTACTCGGATGGAAGCCGGTCTTGTCGATCAGGATGATCTGGA
CGAAGAGCATCAGGGGCTCGCGCCAGCCGAACTGTTCGCCAGGCTCAAGGCGCGTATGCCCGACGGCGAG
GATCTCGTCGTGACCCATGGCGATGCCTGCTTGCCGAATATCATGGTGGAAAATGGCCGCTTTTCTGGAT
TCATCGACTGTGGCCGGCTGGGTGTGGCGGACCGCTATCAGGACATAGCGTTGGCTACCCGTGATATTGC
TGAAGAGCTTGGCGGCGAATGGGCTGACCGCTTCCTCGTGCTTTACGGTATCGCCGCTCCCGATTCGCAG
CGCATCGCCTTCTATCGCCTTCTTGACGAGTTCTTCTAATAAGGGGATCTTGAAGTTCCTATTCCGAAGT
TCCTATTCTCTAGAAAGTATAGGAACTTCGAAGCAGCTCCAGCCTACAGCATGCAAAGCGCCGGTGGCTA
TCTAATTACGAAACATCCTGCCAGAGCCGACGCCAGTGTGCGTCGGTTTTTTTACCCTCCGTTAAATTCT
TCGAGACGCCTTCCCGAAATTTTGCAACGTCCTGCAACGGCGTAAATAGTCCGGAAGATGCGCCGAAGAA
ATAGAAACTGGCCCTCGTCTTTTTTTCTCCTCGCTCCATACTGCCGGCATGAAAACACAACGTGGTTATA
CGCTGATTGAAACGCTGGTCGCGATGCTGATTTTGGTCATGCTAAGCGCAAGTGGACTCTATGGCTGGCA
ATACTGGCAGCAGTCGCAACGGCTATGGCAAACCGCCAGCCAGGCGCGGGACTATTTGCTCTATTTACGT
GAAGATGCCAACTGGCATAACCGCGACCACAGTATCAGCGTTATCAGGGAGGGGACGTTATGGTGCCTTG
TGAGTTCCGCTGCTGGGGCCAATACCTGTCATGGCAGTTCACCATTGGTCTTTGTGCCACGCTGACTAGT
CTTGGACTCCTGTTGATAGATCCAGTAATGACCTCAGAACTCCATCTGGATTTGTTCAGAACGCTCGGTT
GCCGCCGGGCGTTTTTTATTGGTGAGAATCCAGGGGTCCCCAATAATTACGATTTAAATTAGTAGCCCGC
CTAATGAGCGGGCTTTTTTTTAATTCCCCTATTTGTTTATTTTTCTAAATACATTCAAATATGTATCCGC
TCATGAGACAATAACCCTGATAAATGCTTCAATAATATTGAAAAAGGAAGAGTATGAGCATTCAGCATTT
TCGTGTGGCGCTGATTCCGTTTTTTGCGGCGTTTTGCCTGCCGGTGTTTGCGCATCCGGAAACCCTGGTG
AAAGTGAAAGATGCGGAAGATCAACTGGGTGCGCGCGTGGGCTATATTGAACTGGATCTGAACAGCGGCA
AAATTCTGGAATCTTTTCGTCCGGAAGAACGTTTTCCGATGATGAGCACCTTTAAAGTGCTGCTGTGCGG
TGCGGTTCTGAGCCGTGTGGATGCGGGCCAGGAACAACTGGGCCGTCGTATTCATTATAGCCAGAACGAT
CTGGTGGAATATAGCCCGGTGACCGAAAAACATCTGACCGATGGCATGACCGTGCGTGAACTGTGCAGCG
CGGCGATTACCATGAGCGATAACACCGCGGCGAACCTGCTGCTGACGACCATTGGCGGTCCGAAAGAACT
GACCGCGTTTCTGCATAACATGGGCGATCATGTGACCCGTCTGGATCGTTGGGAACCGGAACTGAACGAA
GCGATTCCGAACGATGAACGTGATACCACCATGCCGGCAGCAATGGCGACCACCCTGCGTAAACTGCTGA
CGGGTGAGCTGCTGACCCTGGCAAGCCGCCAGCAACTGATTGATTGGATGGAAGCGGATAAAGTGGCGGG
TCCGCTGCTGCGTAGCGCGCTGCCGGCTGGCTGGTTTATTGCGGATAAAAGCGGTGCGGGCGAACGTGGC
AGCCGTGGCATTATTGCGGCGCTGGGCCCGGATGGTAAACCGAGCCGTATTGTGGTGATTTATACCACCG
GCAGCCAGGCGACGATGGATGAACGTAACCGTCAGATTGCGGAAATTGGCGCGAGCCTGATTAAACATTG
GTAAACCGATACAATTAAAGGCTCCTTTTGGAGCCTTTTTTTTTGGACGACCCTTGTCCTTTTCCGCTGC
ATAACCCTGCTTCGGGGTCATTATAGCGATTTTTTCGGTATATCCATCCTTTTTCGCACGATATACAGGA
TTTTGCCAAAGGGTTCGTGTAGACTTTCCTTGGTGTATCCAACGGCGTCAGCCGGGCAGGATAGGTGAAG
TAGGCCCACCCGCGAGCGGGTGTTCCTTCTTCACTGTCCCTTATTCGCACCTGGCGGTGCTCAACGGGAA
TCCTGCTCTGCGAGGCTGGCCGTAGGCCGGCCGCGATGCAGGTGGCTGCTGAACCCCCAGCCGGAACTGA
CCCCACAAGGCCCTAGCGTTTGCAATGCACCAGGTCATCATTGACCCAGGCGTGTTCCACCAGGCCGCTG
CCTCGCAACTCTTCGCAGGCTTCGCCGACCTGCTCGCGCCACTTCTTCACGCGGGTGGAATCCGATCCGC
ACATGAGGCGGAAGGTTTCCAGCTTGAGCGGGTACGGCTCCCGGTGCGAGCTGAAATAGTCGAACATCCG
TCGGGCCGTCGGCGACAGCTTGCGGTACTTCTCCCATATGAATTTCGTGTAGTGGTCGCCAGCAAACAGC
ACGACGATTTCCTCGTCGATCAGGACCTGGCAACGGGACGTTTTCTTGCCACGGTCCAGGACGCGGAAGC
GGTGCAGCAGCGACACCGATTCCAGGTGCCCAACGCGGTCGGACGTGAAGCCCATCGCCGTCGCCTGTAG
GCGCGACAGGCATTCCTCGGCCTTCGTGTAATACCGGCCATTGATCGACCAGCCCAGGTCCTGGCAAAGC
TCGTAGAACGTGAAGGTGATCGGCTCGCCGATAGGGGTGCGCTTCGCGTACTCCAACACCTGCTGCCACA
CCAGTTCGTCATCGTCGGCCCGCAGCTCGACGCCGGTGTAGGTGATCTTCACGTCCTTGTTGACGTGGAA
AATGACCTTGTTTTGCAGCGCCTCGCGCGGGATTTTCTTGTTGCGCGTGGTGAACAGGGCAGAGCGGGCC
GTGTCGTTTGGCATCGCTCGCATCGTGTCCGGCCACGGCGCAATATCGAACAAGGAAAGCTGCATTTCCT
TGATCTGCTGCTTCGTGTGTTTCAGCAACGCGGCCTGCTTGGCTTCGCTGACCTGTTTTGCCAGGTCCTC
GCCGGCGGTTTTTCGCTTCTTGGTCGTCATAGTTCCTCGCGTGTCGATGGTCATCGACTTCGCCAAACCT
GCCGCCTCCTGTTCGAGACGACGCGAACGCTCCACGGCGGCCGATGGCGCGGGCAGGGCAGGGGGAGCCA
GTTGCACGCTGTCGCGCTCGATCTTGGCCGTAGCTTGCTGGACTATCGAGCCGACGGACTGGAAGGTTTC
GCGGGGCGCACGCATGACGGTGCGGCTTGCGATGGTTTCGGCATCCTCGGCGGAAAACCCCGCGTCGATC
AGTTCTTGCCTGTATGCCTTCCGGTCAAACGTCCGATTCATTCACCCTCCTTGCGGGATTGCCCCGGAAT
TAATTCCCCGGATCGATCCGTCGATCTTGATCCCCTGCGCCATCAGATCCTTGGCGGCAAGAAAGCCATC
CAGTTTACTTTGCAGGGCTTCCCAACCTTACCAGAGGGCGCCCCAGCTGGCAATTCCGGTTCGCTTGCTG
TCCATAAAACCGCCCAGTCTAGCTATCGCCATGTAAGCCCACTGCAAGCTACCTGCTTTCTCTTTGCGCT
TGCGTTTTCCCTTGTCCAGATAGCCCAGTAGCTGACATTCATCCGGGGTCAGCACCGTTTCTGCGGACTG
GCTTTCTACGTGGCTGCCATTTTTGGGGTGAGGCCGTTCGCGGCCGAGGGGCGCAGCCCCTGGGGGGATG
GGAGGCCCGCGTTAGCGGGCCGGGAGGGTTCGAGAAGGGGGGGCACCCCCCTTCGGCGTGCGCGGTCACG
CGCACAGGGCGCAGCCCTGGTTAAAAACAAGGTTTATAAATATTGGTTTAAAAGCAGGTTAAAAGACAGG
TTAGCGGTGGCCGAAAAACGGGCGGAAACCCTTGCAAATGCTGGATTTTCTGCCTGTGGACAGCCCCTCA
AATGTCAATAGGTGCGCCCCTCATCTGTCAGCACTCTGCCCCTCAAGTGTCAAGGATCGCGCCCCTCATC
TGTCAGTAGTCGCGCCCCTCAAGTGTCAATACCGCAGGGCACTTATCCCCAGGCTTGTCCACATCATCTG
TGGGAAACTCGCGTAAAATCAGGCGTTTTCGCCGATTTGCGAGGCTGGCCAGCTCCACGTCGCCGGCCGA
AATCGAGCCTGCCCCTCATCTGTCAACGCCGCGCCGGGTGAGTCGGCCCCTCAAGTGTCAACGTCCGCCC
CTCATCTGTCAGTGAGGGCCAAGTTTTCCGCGAGGTATCCACAACGCCGGCGGCCCTACATGGCTCTGCT
GTAGTGAGTGGGTTGCGCTCCGGCAGCGGTCCTGATCCCCCGCAGAAAAAAAGGATCTCAAGAAGATCCT
TTGATCTTTTCTACGGCGCGCCCAGCTGTCTAGGGCGGCGGATTTGTCCTACTCAGGAGAGCGTTCACCG
ACAAACAACAGATAAAACGAAAGGCCCAGTCTTTCGACTGAGCCTTTCGTTTTATTTGATGCCT
