Features (pLannotate 1.2.2; 22 found; start..end, strand, type, name):
      8..682     -  CDS            mRFP1: mRFP1 is a basic (constitutively fluorescent) red fluorescent protein published in 2002, derived from Discosoma sp.. It is reported to be a somewhat slowly-maturing monomer with low acid sensitivity.
    811..1305    +  CDS            lgt (fragment): LGT_ECOLI - Also known as umpA From Escherichia coli (strain K12).
   1321..1355    +  promoter       J23119 promoter: bacterial promoter (Registry of Standard Biological Parts BBa J23119)
   2300..2371    +  terminator     rrnB T1 terminator: transcription terminator T1 from the E. coli rrnB gene
   2387..2414    +  terminator     T7Te terminator: phage T7 early transcription terminator
   2604..2673    -  ncRNA          RNA-OUT: Accession: RF00240 - RNA-OUT
   3890..4153    +  CDS            EATX_STRPY: Experimental evidence at protein level: Swiss-Prot protein existence level 1. Antitoxin component of a type II toxin-antitoxin (TA) system. Neutralizes the toxic effect of cognate zeta toxin. Part of a postsegregational killing (PSK) system involved in the killing of plasmid-free cells. Continuous synthesis of the epsilon antitoxin is required to counteract the zeta toxin. From Streptococcus pyogenes.
   4172..4205    +  protein_bind   FRT (minimal): supports FLP-mediated excision but not integration (Turan and Bode, 2011) FLP recombinase from the Saccharomyces cerevisiae 2μ plasmid
   4212..4541    +  CDS            tnpA (fragment): TN5P_ECOLX - Also known as tnp. Experimental evidence at protein level: Swiss-Prot protein existence level 1. Mediates transposition of transposon Tn5 by a 'cut and paste' mechanism. First, the monomeric transposase binds the 19 bp inverted DNA repeats flanking the transposon. Then, dimerization of the DNA- bound transposase creates a synaptic DNA complex. After nicking of the first DNA strand, excision of the transposon proceeds through a series of intermediates. The transposase then mediates the insertion of the transposon at a new site by strand transfer. The activity of the wild- type tran
   4573..5364    +  CDS            neo: KKA2_KLEPN - Also known as kan, nptII. Experimental evidence at protein level: Swiss-Prot protein existence level 1. Resistance to kanamycin, neomycin, paromomycin, ribostamycin, butirosin and gentamicin B. From Klebsiella pneumoniae.
   5380..5427    +  protein_bind   FRT: FLP-mediated recombination occurs in the 8-bp core sequence TCTAGAAA (Turan and Bode, 2011). FLP recombinase from the Saccharomyces cerevisiae 2μ plasmid
   5657..5950    +  CDS            ppdA (fragment): PPDA_ECOLI - Protein inferred from homology: Swiss-Prot protein existence level 3. Not yet known. From Escherichia coli (strain K12).
   5963..6057    +  terminator     lambda t0 terminator: transcription terminator from phage lambda
   6130..6221    +  promoter       AmpR promoter: bla
   6222..7079    +  CDS            bla: BLAT_ECOLX - Experimental evidence at protein level: Swiss-Prot protein existence level 1. TEM-type are the most prevalent beta-lactamases in enterobacteria; they hydrolyze the beta-lactam bond in susceptible beta-lactam antibiotics, thus conferring resistance to penicillins and cephalosporins. TEM-3 and TEM-4 are capable of hydrolyzing cefotaxime and ceftazidime. TEM-5 is capable of hydrolyzing ceftazidime. TEM-6 is capable of hydrolyzing ceftazidime and aztreonam. TEM-8/CAZ-2, TEM- 16/CAZ-7 and TEM-24/CAZ-6 are markedly active against ceftazidime. IRT- 4 shows resistance to beta-lactamase in
   7086..7125    +  terminator     fd terminator: central terminator from bacteriophage fd (Otsuka and Kunisawa, 1982)
   7272..7380    +  oriT           oriT: incP origin of transfer
   7441..8589    -  CDS            trfA: trans-acting replication protein that binds to and activates oriV
   8641..8922    -  CDS            tnpA (fragment): TN5P_ECOLX - Also known as tnp. Experimental evidence at protein level: Swiss-Prot protein existence level 1. Mediates transposition of transposon Tn5 by a 'cut and paste' mechanism. First, the monomeric transposase binds the 19 bp inverted DNA repeats flanking the transposon. Then, dimerization of the DNA- bound transposase creates a synaptic DNA complex. After nicking of the first DNA strand, excision of the transposon proceeds through a series of intermediates. The transposase then mediates the insertion of the transposon at a new site by strand transfer. The activity of the wild- type tran
   8982..9513    -  rep_origin     oriV: incP origin of replication
   9569..9604    -  rep_origin     CloDF13 ori (fragment): Plasmids containing the CloDF13 (CDF) origin of replication can be propagated in E. coli cells that contain additional plasmids with compatible origins.
   9640..9726    -  terminator     rrnB T1 terminator: Escherichia coli rrnB; transcription terminator T1 from the E. coli rrnB gene
>Addgene plasmid #58308 | pSEVA12TEC-I | addgene full sequence | sequence record 449692 | Addgene NGS Result
TTAATTAAGCACCGGTGGAGTGACGACCTTCAGCACGTTCGTACTGTTCAACGATGGTGTAGTCTTCGTT
GTGGGAGGTGATGTCCAGTTTGATGTCGGTTTTGTAAGCACCCGGCAGCTGAACCGGTTTTTTAGCCATG
TAGGTGGTTTTAACTTCAGCGTCGTAGTGACCACCGTCTTTCAGTTTCAGACGCATTTTGATTTCACCTT
TCAGAGCACCGTCTTCCGGGTACATACGTTCGGTGGAAGCTTCCCAACCCATGGTTTTTTTCTGCATAAC
CGGACCGTCGGACGGGAAGTTGGTACCACGCAGTTTAACTTTGTAGATGAACTCACCGTCTTGCAGGGAG
GAGTCCTGGGTAACGGTAACAACACCACCGTCTTCGAAGTTCATAACACGTTCCCATTTGAAACCTTCCG
GGAAGGACAGTTTCAGGTAGTCCGGGATGTCAGCCGGGTGTTTAACGTAAGCTTTGGAACCGTACTGGAA
CTGCGGGGACAGGATGTCCCAAGCGAACGGCAGCGGACCACCTTTGGTAACTTTCAGTTTAGCGGTCTGG
GTACCTTCGTACGGACGACCTTCACCTTCACCTTCGATTTCGAACTCGTGACCGTTAACGGAACCTTCCA
TACGAACTTTGAAACGCATGAACTCTTTGATAACGTCTTCGGAGGAAGCCATCTAGTATTCACCACCTTT
CTCTAGTAACATTTATTGTACAACACGAGCCCATTTTTGTCAAATAAAATTTAAATTATATCAACGTTAA
TAAGACGTTGTCAATAAAATTATTTTGACAAAATTCCTAGGTCTCTGATTTTATCGCACCACTCATTCCG
TTTGGTCTTGGTGCCGGGCGTCTGGGCAACTTTATTAACGGTGAATTGTGGGGCCGCGTTGACCCGAACT
TCCCGTTTGCCATGCTGTTCCCTGGCTCCCGTACAGAAGATATTTTGCTGCTGCAAACCAACCCGCAGTG
GCAATCCATTTTCGACACTTACGGTGTGCTGCCGCGCCACCCATCACAGCTTTACGAGCTGCTGCTGGAA
GGTGTGGTGCTGTTTATTATCCTCAACCTGTATATTCGTAAACCACGCCCAATGGGAGCTGTCTCAGGTT
TGTTCCTGATTGGTTACGGCGCGTTTCGCATCATTGTTGAGTTTTTCCGCCAGCCCGACGCGCAGTTTAC
CGGTGCCTGGGTGCAGTACATCAGCATGGGGCAAATTCTTTCCATCCCGATGATTGTCGCGGGTGTGATC
ATGATGGTCTGGGCATATCGTCGCAGCCCACAGCAACACGTTTCCTGAGGAACCGAATTCTTGACAGCTA
GCTCAGTCCTAGGTATAATGCTAGCGGATCTCGTCAGTAACGAGCCCTGGGAGAAAGATGGGTGAGCGCC
GTACTTCAACGCTTCCGTGAAAAATTACCGCACAAACCGTACTGTACTAACGATTTCGCGTACGGCGTTC
GCATTCTGCCGAAAAACATTGCCATTCTTGCCCGTTTCATCCAGCAGAACCAGCCACATGCACTGTACTG
GCTTCCCTTTGACGTGGACCGGACGGGGGCATCAATCGACTGGAGCGACCGGAATTGTCCGGCCCCGAAC
ATCACCGTAAAAAATCCCCGTAACGGGCACGCGCATCTGCTCTACGCGCTCGCCCTTCCTGTGAGAACTG
CGCCGGATGCATCGGCTTCGGCGCTCAGATACGCTGCCGCTATTGAGCGTGCGTTGTGTGAAAAACTGGG
CGCGGATGTGAATTACAGCGGCCTGATCTGCAAAAATCCGTGCCACCCTGAATGGCAGGAAGTGGAATGG
CGCGAGGAACCCTACACTCTCGACGAACTGGCTGATTATCTGGATCTGAGCGCCTCAGCGCGCCGTAGCG
TCGATAAAAATTACGGGCTGGGGCGAAACTACCATCTGTTCGAAAAGGTCCGTAAATGGGCCTACAGAGC
GATTCGTCAGGGCTGGCCTGTATTCTCACAATGGCTTGATGCCGTTATCCAGCGTGTCGAAATGTACAAC
GCTTCGCTTCCCGTTCCGCTTTCTCCGGCTGAATGTCGGGCTATTGGCAAGAGCATTGCGAAATATACAC
ACAGGAAATTCTCACCAGAGGGATTTTCCGCTGTACAGGCCGCTCGCGGTCGCAAGGGCGGAACTAAATC
TAAGCGCGCAGCAGTTCCTACATCAGCACGTTCGCTGAAACCGTGGGAGGCATTAGGCATCAGTCGAGCG
ACGTACTACCGAAAATTAAAATGTGACCCAGACCTCGCAAAATAAGGATCTCCAGGCATCAAATAAAACG
AAAGGCTCAGTCGAAAGACTGGGCCTTTCGTTTTATCTGTTGTTTGTCGGTGAACGCTCTCTACTAGAGT
CACACTGGCTCACCTTCGGGTGGGCCTTTCTGCGTTTATACCCGGGAAAAAGAGTATTGACTTAAAGTCT
AACCTATAGGTATAATGTGTGGAGACCAGAGGTAAGGAGGTAACAACCATGCGAGTGTTGAAGAAACATC
TTAATCATGCTAAGGAGGTTTTCTAATGGCAGTTACGTACTGATGAATCCCCTAATGATTTTTATCAAAA
TCATTAAGTTAAGGTAGATACACATCTTGTCATATGATCAAATGGTTTCGCCAAAAATCAATAATCAGAC
AACAAAATGTGCGAACTCGATATTTTACACGACTCTCTTTACCAATTCTGCCCCGAATTACACTTAAAAC
GACTCAACAGCTTAACGTTGGCTTGCCACGCCTTACTTGACTGTAAAACTCTCACTCTTACCGAACTTGG
CCGTAACCTGCCAACCAAAGCGAGAACAAAACATAACATCAAACGAATCGACCGATTGTTAGGTAATCGT
CACCTCCACAAAGAGCGACTCGCTGTATACCGTTGGCATGCTAGCTTTATCTGTTCGGGCAATACGATGC
CCATTGTACTTGTTGACTGGTCTGATATCCGTGAGCAAAAACGGCTTATGGTATTGCGAGCTTCAGTCGC
ACTACACGGTCGTTCTGTTACTCTTTATGAGAAAGCGTTCCCGCTTTCAGAGCAATGTTCAAAGAAAGCT
CATGACCAATTTCTAGCCGACCTTGCGAGCATTCTACCGAGTAACACCACACCGCTCATTGTCAGTGATG
CTGGCTTTAAAGTGCCATGGTATAAATCCGTTGAGAAGCTGGGTTGGTACTGGTTAAGTCGAGTAAGAGG
AAAAGTACAATATGCAGACCTAGGAGCGGAAAACTGGAAACCTATCAGCAACTTACATGATATGTCATCT
AGTCACTCAAAGACTTTAGGCTATAAGAGGCTGACTAAAAGCAATCCAATCTCATGCCAAATTCTATTGT
ATAAATCTCGCTCTAAAGGCCGAAAAAATCAGCGCTCGACACGGACTCATTGTCACCACCCGTCACCTAA
AATCTACTCAGCGTCGGCAAAGGAGCCATGGATTCTAGCAACTAACTTACCTGTTGAAATTCGAACACCC
AAACAACTTGTTAATATCTATTCGAAGCGAATGCAGATTGAAGAAACCTTCCGAGACTTGAAAAGTCCTG
CCTACGGACTAGGCCTACGCCATAGCCGAACGAGCAGCTCAGAGCGTTTTGATATCATGCTGCTAATCGC
CCTGATGCTTCAACTAACATGTTGGCTTGCGGGCGTTCATGCTCAGAAACAAGGTTGGGACAAGCACTTC
CAGGCTAACACAGTCAGAAATCGAAACGTACTCTCAACAGTTCGCTTAGGCATGGAAGTTTTGCGGCATT
CTGGCTACACAATAACAAGGGAAGACTCACTCGTGGCTGCAACCCTGCTTACTCAAAATCTATTCACACA
TGGTTACGTTTTGGGGAAATTATGAGGGGATCTCTCAGAGTTACGTATGAAAAAACATTTGAAATAGAGA
TCATTAACGAATTATCGGCAAGCGTTTATAATCGAGTATTAAACTATGTTTTGAACCATGAATTAAATAA
AAATGACTCTCAATTATTGGAAGTCAATTTATTAAACCAATTAAAGCTTGCAAAACGTGTAAATCTTTTT
GATTATTCTTTAGAAGAATTACAAGCCGTTCATGAGTATTGGCGGTCAATGAATCGTTACTCAAAACAAG
TTTTGAATAAAGAGAAAGTGGCTTGAGTCGACCTGCAGTTCGAAGTTCCTATTCTCTAGAAAGTATAGGA
ACTTCAGAGCGCTTTTGAAGCTCACGCTGCCGCAAGCACTCAGGGCGCAAGGGCTGCTAAAGGAAGCGGA
ACACGTAGAAAGCCAGTCCGCAGAAACGGTGCTGACCCCGGATGAATGTCAGCTACTGGGCTATCTGGAC
AAGGGAAAACGCAAGCGCAAAGAGAAAGCAGGTAGCTTGCAGTGGGCTTACATGGCGATAGCTAGACTGG
GCGGTTTTATGGACAGCAAGCGAACCGGAATTGCCAGCTGGGGCGCCCTCTGGTAAGGTTGGGAAGCCCT
GCAAAGTAAACTGGATGGCTTTCTTGCCGCCAAGGATCTGATGGCGCAGGGGATCAAGATCTGATCAAGA
GACAGGATGAGGATCGTTTCGCATGATTGAACAAGATGGATTGCACGCAGGTTCTCCGGCCGCTTGGGTG
GAGAGGCTATTCGGCTATGACTGGGCACAACAGACAATCGGCTGCTCTGATGCCGCCGTGTTCCGGCTGT
CAGCGCAGGGGCGCCCGGTTCTTTTTGTCAAGACCGACCTGTCCGGTGCCCTGAATGAACTGCAGGACGA
GGCAGCGCGGCTATCGTGGCTGGCCACGACGGGCGTTCCTTGCGCAGCTGTGCTCGACGTTGTCACTGAA
GCGGGAAGGGACTGGCTGCTATTGGGCGAAGTGCCGGGGCAGGATCTCCTGTCATCTCACCTTGCTCCTG
CCGAGAAAGTATCCATCATGGCTGATGCAATGCGGCGGCTGCATACGCTTGATCCGGCTACCTGCCCATT
CGACCACCAAGCGAAACATCGCATCGAGCGAGCACGTACTCGGATGGAAGCCGGTCTTGTCGATCAGGAT
GATCTGGACGAAGAGCATCAGGGGCTCGCGCCAGCCGAACTGTTCGCCAGGCTCAAGGCGCGTATGCCCG
ACGGCGAGGATCTCGTCGTGACCCATGGCGATGCCTGCTTGCCGAATATCATGGTGGAAAATGGCCGCTT
TTCTGGATTCATCGACTGTGGCCGGCTGGGTGTGGCGGACCGCTATCAGGACATAGCGTTGGCTACCCGT
GATATTGCTGAAGAGCTTGGCGGCGAATGGGCTGACCGCTTCCTCGTGCTTTACGGTATCGCCGCTCCCG
ATTCGCAGCGCATCGCCTTCTATCGCCTTCTTGACGAGTTCTTCTAATAAGGGGATCTTGAAGTTCCTAT
TCCGAAGTTCCTATTCTCTAGAAAGTATAGGAACTTCGAAGCAGCTCCAGCCTACAGCATGCAAAGCGCC
GGTGGCTATCTAATTACGAAACATCCTGCCAGAGCCGACGCCAGTGTGCGTCGGTTTTTTTACCCTCCGT
TAAATTCTTCGAGACGCCTTCCCGAAATTTTGCAACGTCCTGCAACGGCGTAAATAGTCCGGAAGATGCG
CCGAAGAAATAGAAACTGGCCCTCGTCTTTTTTTCTCCTCGCTCCATACTGCCGGCATGAAAACACAACG
TGGTTATACGCTGATTGAAACGCTGGTCGCGATGCTGATTTTGGTCATGCTAAGCGCAAGTGGACTCTAT
GGCTGGCAATACTGGCAGCAGTCGCAACGGCTATGGCAAACCGCCAGCCAGGCGCGGGACTATTTGCTCT
ATTTACGTGAAGATGCCAACTGGCATAACCGCGACCACAGTATCAGCGTTATCAGGGAGGGGACGTTATG
GTGCCTTGTGAGTTCCGCTGCTGGGGCCAATACCTGTCATGGCAGTTCACCATTGGTCTTTGTGCCACGC
TGACTAGTCTTGGACTCCTGTTGATAGATCCAGTAATGACCTCAGAACTCCATCTGGATTTGTTCAGAAC
GCTCGGTTGCCGCCGGGCGTTTTTTATTGGTGAGAATCCAGGGGTCCCCAATAATTACGATTTAAATTAG
TAGCCCGCCTAATGAGCGGGCTTTTTTTTAATTCCCCTATTTGTTTATTTTTCTAAATACATTCAAATAT
GTATCCGCTCATGAGACAATAACCCTGATAAATGCTTCAATAATATTGAAAAAGGAAGAGTATGAGCATT
CAGCATTTTCGTGTGGCGCTGATTCCGTTTTTTGCGGCGTTTTGCCTGCCGGTGTTTGCGCATCCGGAAA
CCCTGGTGAAAGTGAAAGATGCGGAAGATCAACTGGGTGCGCGCGTGGGCTATATTGAACTGGATCTGAA
CAGCGGCAAAATTCTGGAATCTTTTCGTCCGGAAGAACGTTTTCCGATGATGAGCACCTTTAAAGTGCTG
CTGTGCGGTGCGGTTCTGAGCCGTGTGGATGCGGGCCAGGAACAACTGGGCCGTCGTATTCATTATAGCC
AGAACGATCTGGTGGAATATAGCCCGGTGACCGAAAAACATCTGACCGATGGCATGACCGTGCGTGAACT
GTGCAGCGCGGCGATTACCATGAGCGATAACACCGCGGCGAACCTGCTGCTGACGACCATTGGCGGTCCG
AAAGAACTGACCGCGTTTCTGCATAACATGGGCGATCATGTGACCCGTCTGGATCGTTGGGAACCGGAAC
TGAACGAAGCGATTCCGAACGATGAACGTGATACCACCATGCCGGCAGCAATGGCGACCACCCTGCGTAA
ACTGCTGACGGGTGAGCTGCTGACCCTGGCAAGCCGCCAGCAACTGATTGATTGGATGGAAGCGGATAAA
GTGGCGGGTCCGCTGCTGCGTAGCGCGCTGCCGGCTGGCTGGTTTATTGCGGATAAAAGCGGTGCGGGCG
AACGTGGCAGCCGTGGCATTATTGCGGCGCTGGGCCCGGATGGTAAACCGAGCCGTATTGTGGTGATTTA
TACCACCGGCAGCCAGGCGACGATGGATGAACGTAACCGTCAGATTGCGGAAATTGGCGCGAGCCTGATT
AAACATTGGTAAACCGATACAATTAAAGGCTCCTTTTGGAGCCTTTTTTTTTGGACGACCCTTGTCCTTT
TCCGCTGCATAACCCTGCTTCGGGGTCATTATAGCGATTTTTTCGGTATATCCATCCTTTTTCGCACGAT
ATACAGGATTTTGCCAAAGGGTTCGTGTAGACTTTCCTTGGTGTATCCAACGGCGTCAGCCGGGCAGGAT
AGGTGAAGTAGGCCCACCCGCGAGCGGGTGTTCCTTCTTCACTGTCCCTTATTCGCACCTGGCGGTGCTC
AACGGGAATCCTGCTCTGCGAGGCTGGCCGTAGGCCGGCCGCGATGCAGGTGGCTGCTGAACCCCCAGCC
GGAACTGACCCCACAAGGCCCTAGCGTTTGCAATGCACCAGGTCATCATTGACCCAGGCGTGTTCCACCA
GGCCGCTGCCTCGCAACTCTTCGCAGGCTTCGCCGACCTGCTCGCGCCACTTCTTCACGCGGGTGGAATC
CGATCCGCACATGAGGCGGAAGGTTTCCAGCTTGAGCGGGTACGGCTCCCGGTGCGAGCTGAAATAGTCG
AACATCCGTCGGGCCGTCGGCGACAGCTTGCGGTACTTCTCCCATATGAATTTCGTGTAGTGGTCGCCAG
CAAACAGCACGACGATTTCCTCGTCGATCAGGACCTGGCAACGGGACGTTTTCTTGCCACGGTCCAGGAC
GCGGAAGCGGTGCAGCAGCGACACCGATTCCAGGTGCCCAACGCGGTCGGACGTGAAGCCCATCGCCGTC
GCCTGTAGGCGCGACAGGCATTCCTCGGCCTTCGTGTAATACCGGCCATTGATCGACCAGCCCAGGTCCT
GGCAAAGCTCGTAGAACGTGAAGGTGATCGGCTCGCCGATAGGGGTGCGCTTCGCGTACTCCAACACCTG
CTGCCACACCAGTTCGTCATCGTCGGCCCGCAGCTCGACGCCGGTGTAGGTGATCTTCACGTCCTTGTTG
ACGTGGAAAATGACCTTGTTTTGCAGCGCCTCGCGCGGGATTTTCTTGTTGCGCGTGGTGAACAGGGCAG
AGCGGGCCGTGTCGTTTGGCATCGCTCGCATCGTGTCCGGCCACGGCGCAATATCGAACAAGGAAAGCTG
CATTTCCTTGATCTGCTGCTTCGTGTGTTTCAGCAACGCGGCCTGCTTGGCTTCGCTGACCTGTTTTGCC
AGGTCCTCGCCGGCGGTTTTTCGCTTCTTGGTCGTCATAGTTCCTCGCGTGTCGATGGTCATCGACTTCG
CCAAACCTGCCGCCTCCTGTTCGAGACGACGCGAACGCTCCACGGCGGCCGATGGCGCGGGCAGGGCAGG
GGGAGCCAGTTGCACGCTGTCGCGCTCGATCTTGGCCGTAGCTTGCTGGACTATCGAGCCGACGGACTGG
AAGGTTTCGCGGGGCGCACGCATGACGGTGCGGCTTGCGATGGTTTCGGCATCCTCGGCGGAAAACCCCG
CGTCGATCAGTTCTTGCCTGTATGCCTTCCGGTCAAACGTCCGATTCATTCACCCTCCTTGCGGGATTGC
CCCGGAATTAATTCCCCGGATCGATCCGTCGATCTTGATCCCCTGCGCCATCAGATCCTTGGCGGCAAGA
AAGCCATCCAGTTTACTTTGCAGGGCTTCCCAACCTTACCAGAGGGCGCCCCAGCTGGCAATTCCGGTTC
GCTTGCTGTCCATAAAACCGCCCAGTCTAGCTATCGCCATGTAAGCCCACTGCAAGCTACCTGCTTTCTC
TTTGCGCTTGCGTTTTCCCTTGTCCAGATAGCCCAGTAGCTGACATTCATCCGGGGTCAGCACCGTTTCT
GCGGACTGGCTTTCTACGTGGCTGCCATTTTTGGGGTGAGGCCGTTCGCGGCCGAGGGGCGCAGCCCCTG
GGGGGATGGGAGGCCCGCGTTAGCGGGCCGGGAGGGTTCGAGAAGGGGGGGCACCCCCCTTCGGCGTGCG
CGGTCACGCGCACAGGGCGCAGCCCTGGTTAAAAACAAGGTTTATAAATATTGGTTTAAAAGCAGGTTAA
AAGACAGGTTAGCGGTGGCCGAAAAACGGGCGGAAACCCTTGCAAATGCTGGATTTTCTGCCTGTGGACA
GCCCCTCAAATGTCAATAGGTGCGCCCCTCATCTGTCAGCACTCTGCCCCTCAAGTGTCAAGGATCGCGC
CCCTCATCTGTCAGTAGTCGCGCCCCTCAAGTGTCAATACCGCAGGGCACTTATCCCCAGGCTTGTCCAC
ATCATCTGTGGGAAACTCGCGTAAAATCAGGCGTTTTCGCCGATTTGCGAGGCTGGCCAGCTCCACGTCG
CCGGCCGAAATCGAGCCTGCCCCTCATCTGTCAACGCCGCGCCGGGTGAGTCGGCCCCTCAAGTGTCAAC
GTCCGCCCCTCATCTGTCAGTGAGGGCCAAGTTTTCCGCGAGGTATCCACAACGCCGGCGGCCCTACATG
GCTCTGCTGTAGTGAGTGGGTTGCGCTCCGGCAGCGGTCCTGATCCCCCGCAGAAAAAAAGGATCTCAAG
AAGATCCTTTGATCTTTTCTACGGCGCGCCCAGCTGTCTAGGGCGGCGGATTTGTCCTACTCAGGAGAGC
GTTCACCGACAAACAACAGATAAAACGAAAGGCCCAGTCTTTCGACTGAGCCTTTCGTTTTATTTGATGC
CT
