LOCUS       Exported 879 bp ds-DNA linear SYN 23-MAY-2021
DEFINITION  GeneGuard genomic cassette: for constructing Delta-thyA::RBS I repA,
            Epsilon, FRT-kanR-FRT (medium-copy support for ColE2 COR). Will
            support pSEVAT7Z..
ACCESSION   .
VERSION     .
KEYWORDS    pSEVA12TEC-I
SOURCE      synthetic DNA construct
  ORGANISM  synthetic DNA construct
REFERENCE   1 (bases 1 to 879)
  AUTHORS   Wright O, Delmans M, Stan GB, Ellis T
  TITLE     GeneGuard: a Modular Plasmid System Designed for Biosafety.
  JOURNAL   ACS Synth Biol. 2014 May 13.
  PUBMED    24847673
REFERENCE   2 (bases 1 to 879)
  AUTHORS   .
  TITLE     Direct Submission
  JOURNAL   Exported May 23, 2021 from SnapGene Server 1.1.58
            http://www.snapgene.com
FEATURES             Location/Qualifiers
     source          1..879
                     /organism="synthetic DNA construct"
                     /mol_type="other DNA"
     protein_bind    complement(385..418)
                     /label=FRT (minimal)
                     /bound_moiety="FLP recombinase from the Saccharomyces
                     cerevisiae 2u plasmid"
                     /note="supports FLP-mediated excision but not integration
                     (Turan and Bode, 2011)"
ORIGIN
        1 ccatcttgtt caatcatgcg aaacgatcct catcctgtct cttgatcaga tcttgatccc
       61 ctgcgccatc agatccttgg cggcaagaaa gccatccagt ttactttgca gggcttccca
      121 accttaccag agggcgcccc agctggcaat tccggttcgc ttgctgtcca taaaaccgcc
      181 cagtctagct atcgccatgt aagcccactg caagctacct gctttctctt tgcgcttgcg
      241 ttttcccttg tccagatagc ccagtagctg acattcatcc ggggtcagca ccgtttctgc
      301 ggactggctt tctacgtgtt ccgcttcctt tagcagccct tgcgccctga gtgcttgcgg
      361 cagcgtgagc ttcaaaagcg ctctgaagtt cctatacttt ctagagaata ggaacttcga
      421 actgcaggtc gactcaagcc actttctctt tattcaaaac ttgttttgag taacgattca
      481 ttgaccgcca atactcatga acggcttgta attcttctaa agaataatca aaaagattta
      541 cacgttttgc aagctttaat tggtttaata aattgacttc caataattga gagtcatttt
      601 tatttaattc atggttcaaa acatagttta atactcgatt ataaacgctt gccgataatt
      661 cgttaatgat ctctatttca aatgtttttt catacgtaac tctgagagat cccctcataa
      721 tttccccaaa acgtaaccat gtgtgaatag attttgagta agcagggttg cagccacgag
      781 tgagtcttcc cttgttattg tgtagccaga atgccgcaaa acttccatgc ctaagcgaac
      841 tgttgagagt acgtttcgat ttctgactgt gttagcctg
//
