LOCUS       Exported 909 bp ds-DNA linear SYN 23-MAY-2021
DEFINITION  GeneGuard genomic cassette: for constructing Delta-thyA::RBS I repA,
            Epsilon, FRT-kanR-FRT (medium-copy support for ColE2 COR). Will
            support pSEVAT7Z..
ACCESSION   .
VERSION     .
KEYWORDS    pSEVA12TEC-I
SOURCE      synthetic DNA construct
  ORGANISM  synthetic DNA construct
REFERENCE   1 (bases 1 to 909)
  AUTHORS   Wright O, Delmans M, Stan GB, Ellis T
  TITLE     GeneGuard: a Modular Plasmid System Designed for Biosafety.
  JOURNAL   ACS Synth Biol. 2014 May 13.
  PUBMED    24847673
REFERENCE   2 (bases 1 to 909)
  AUTHORS   .
  TITLE     Direct Submission
  JOURNAL   Exported May 23, 2021 from SnapGene Server 1.1.58
            http://www.snapgene.com
FEATURES             Location/Qualifiers
     source          1..909
                     /organism="synthetic DNA construct"
                     /mol_type="other DNA"
     promoter        690..724
                     /label=J23119 promoter
                     /note="bacterial promoter (Registry of Standard Biological
                     Parts BBa_J23119)"
ORIGIN
        1 acgaactttg aaacgcatga actctttgat aacgtcttcg gaggaagcca tctagtattc
       61 accacctttc tctagtaaca tttattgtac aacacgagcc catttttgtc aaataaaatt
      121 taaattatat caacgttaat aagacgttgt caataaaatt attttgacaa aattcctagg
      181 tctctgattt tatcgcacca ctcattccgt ttggtcttgg tgccgggcgt ctgggcaact
      241 ttattaacgg tgaattgtgg ggccgcgttg acccgaactt cccgtttgcc atgctgttcc
      301 ctggctcccg tacagaagat attttgctgc tgcaaaccaa cccgcagtgg caatccattt
      361 tcgacactta cggtgtgctg ccgcgccacc catcacagct ttacgagctg ctgctggaag
      421 gtgtggtgct gtttattatc ctcaacctgt atattcgtaa accacgccca atgggagctg
      481 tctcaggttt gttcctgatt ggttacggcg cgtttcgcat cattgttgag tttttccgcc
      541 agcccgacgc gcagtttacc ggtgcctggg tgcagtacat cagcatgggg caaattcttt
      601 ccatcccgat gattgtcgcg ggtgtgatca tgatggtctg ggcatatcgt cgcagcccac
      661 agcaacacgt ttcctgagga accgaattct tgacagctag ctcagtccta ggtataatgc
      721 tagcggatct cgtcagtaac gagccctggg agaaagatgg gtgagcgccg tacttcaacg
      781 cttccgtgaa aaattaccgc acaaaccgta ctgtactaac gatttcgcgt acggcgttcg
      841 cattctgccg aaaaacattg ccattcttgc ccgtttcatc cagcagaacc agccacatgc
      901 actgtactg
//
