>Addgene plasmid #58308 | pSEVA12TEC-I | addgene partial sequence | sequence record 102152 | pTC14_F1 5'-cctactcaggagagcgttca-3'
GTCTTTCGACTGAGCCTTTCGTTTTATTTGATGCCTTTAATTAAGCACCGGTGGAGTGACGACCTTCAGC
ACGTTCGTACTGTTCAACGATGGTGTAGTCTTCGTTGTGGGAGGTGATGTCCAGTTTGATGTCGGTTTTG
TAAGCACCCGGCAGCTGAACCGGTTTTTTAGCCATGTAGGTGGTTTTAACTTCAGCGTCGTAGTGACCAC
CGTCTTTCAGTTTCAGACGCATTTTGATTTCACCTTTCAGAGCACCGTCTTCCGGGTACATACGTTCGGT
GGAAGCTTCCCAACCCATGGTTTTTTTCTGCATAACCGGACCGTCGGACGGGAAGTTGGTACCACGCAGT
TTAACTTTGTAGATGAACTCACCGTCTTGCAGGGAGGAGTCCTGGGTAACGGTAACAACACCACCGTCTT
CGAAGTTCATAACACGTTCCCATTTGAAACCTTCCGGGAAGGACAGTTTCAGGTAGTCCGGGATGTCAGC
CGGGTGTTTAACGTAAGCTTTGGAACCGTACTGGAACTGCGGGGACAGGATGTCCCAAGCGAACGGCAGC
GGACCACCTTTGGTAACTTTCAGTTTAGCGGTCTGGGTACCTTCGTACGGACGACCTTCACCTTCACCTT
CGATTTCGAACTCGTGACCGTTAACGGAACCTTCCATACGAACTTTGAAACGCATGAACTCTT
