>Addgene plasmid #58308 | pSEVA12TEC-I | addgene partial sequence | sequence record 102153 | pBbA5c-3 5'-CGTTTTATTTGATGCCTGG-3'
TTTTAATTTTCGGTAGTACGTCGCTCGACTGATGCCTAATGCCTCCCACGGTTTCAGCGAACGTGCTGAT
GTAGGAACTGCTGCGCGCTTAGATTTAGTTCCGCCCTTGCGACCGCGAGCGGCCTGTACAGCGGAAAATC
CCTCTGGTGAGAATTTCCTGTGTGTATATTTCGCAATGCTCTTGCCAATAGCCCGACATTCAGCCGGAGA
AAGCGGAACGGGAAGCGAAGCGTTGTACATTTCGACACGCTGGATAACGGCATCAAGCCATTGTGAGAAT
ACAGGCCAGCCCTGACGAATCGCTCTGTAGGCCCATTTACGGACCTTTTCGAACAGATGGTAGTTTCGCC
CCAGCCCGTAATTTTTATCGACGCTACGGCGCGCTGAGGCGCTCAGATCCAGATAATCAGCCAGTTCGTC
GAGAGTGTAGGGTTCCTCGCGCCATTCCACTTCCTGCCATTCAGGGTGGCACGGATTTTTGCAGATCAGG
CCGCTGTAATTCACATCCGCGCCCAGTTTTTCACACAACGCACGCTCAATAGCGGCAGCGTATCTGAGCG
CCGAAGCCGATGCATCCGGCGCAGTTCTCACAGGAAGGGCGAGCGCGTAGAGCAGATGCGCGTGCCCGTT
ACGGGGATTTTTTACGGTGATGTTCGGGGCCGGACAATTCCGGTCGCTCCAGTCGATTGATGCCCCCGTC
CGGTCCACGTCAAAGGGAAGCCAGTACAGTGCATGTGGCTGGTTCTGCTGGATGAAACGGGCAAGAATGG
CAATGTTTTTCGGCAGAATGCGAACGCCGTACGCGAAATCGTTAGTACAGTACGGTTTGTGCG
